Addgene plasmid #146694: pAc5.1B-lambdaN-HA-DmHPat_57-684_J
Purpose: Insect Expression of DmHPat_57-684
Depositing lab: Elisa Izaurralde. Depositing organization: Max Planck Institute for Developmental Biology. Publication: HPat provides a link between deadenylation and decapping in metazoa. Haas G, Braun JE, Igreja C, Tritschler F, Nishihara T, Izaurralde E. J Cell Biol. 2010 Apr 19. 189(2):289-302. 10.1083/jcb.200910141 PubMed 20404111.
Backbone
  Vector backbone: Unknown
  Vector type: Insect Expression
Growth in bacteria
  Bacterial resistance: Ampicillin, 100 μg/mL
  Growth temperature: 37°C
  Growth strain: DH5alpha
  Copy number: Low Copy
Gene/Insert
  Gene/Insert name: DmHPat_57-684
  Species: D. melanogaster (fly)
  Mutation: Two silent mutations compared to the sequence given by NCBI: NM_142335.2
  Entrez Gene: Patr-1 (a.k.a. anon-WO0118547.282, BcDNA:LD27979, CG5208, Dmel\CG5208, HPat, LD27979)
  Cloning method: Unknown
Terms and licenses: Academic/Nonprofit Terms; Industry Terms: Not Available to Industry
Depositor comments: Plasmids from this collection were made available to the research community and donated after the lab closed. Please note that the sequence provided by the depositing laboratory may be theoretical/predicted or based on Sanger sequencing results. There may be discrepancies between sequencing results obtained by Addgene and the depositor sequence. If an Addgene verified sequence is not available, please contact before placing your order to request that our lab fully sequence the plasmid.
How to cite: pAc5.1B-lambdaN-HA-DmHPat_57-684_J was a gift from Elisa Izaurralde (Addgene plasmid # 146694 ; http://n2t.net/addgene:146694 ; RRID:Addgene_146694)
