[The description below was written by a language model from this plasmid's Addgene catalogue record and pLannotate feature annotations shown in this document.]
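Description:
pAc5.1B-lambdaN-HA-DmHPat_57-684_J is a 7,373 nt insect expression plasmid that produces a truncated form of the Drosophila melanogaster HPat protein (gene Patr-1, also known as CG5208), covering residues 57–684, in fly cells. The catalogue lists the backbone as unknown, although the name and the annotated parts point to a pAc5.1B-type vector. The Drosophila actin 5C (Ac5) promoter provides strong constitutive expression in insect cells, and an SV40 polyadenylation signal lies downstream. The plasmid is propagated in E. coli through a ColE1/pUC-type origin and selected with ampicillin via the bla gene and its own promoter. The catalogue describes it as low copy, whereas the annotation classes the origin as high-copy. Short fragments of a tetracycline resistance gene and SV40 large T antigen are also detected; these are probably non-functional backbone remnants.

Immediately downstream of the promoter, the reading frame begins with a short fragment of the bacteriophage lambda N protein, followed by an HA epitope (annotated as a partial match to a 3xHA element). The HPat fragment itself is not annotated in the feature table but presumably occupies the gap between the HA tag and the vector's V5 tag sequence. The record does not say whether the V5 tag is translated in frame with the insert. The insert carries two silent changes relative to the NCBI reference.

The lambda N peptide binds BoxB RNA hairpins, so fusions of this kind are typically used in tethering assays that recruit a protein to a BoxB-containing reporter mRNA, while the HA tag allows detection or immunoprecipitation. This fits the associated study, which links deadenylation and decapping through HPat, although the record itself states only insect expression as the purpose.
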