Features (pLannotate 1.2.2; 10 found; start..end, strand, type, name):
     56..2568    +  promoter       Ac5 promoter: Drosophila melanogaster actin 5C promoter
   2588..2653    +  CDS            N (fragment): REGN_LAMBD - Experimental evidence at protein level: Swiss-Prot protein existence level 1. Plays a role as a transcriptional antitermination factor that allows the virus to initiate its lytic phase. Activates expression of the delayed viral early genes by modifying host RNA polymerase (RNAP) into a form that is resistant to termination signals. This antitermination function requires the host NusA protein which serves to stabilize the interaction between antitermination protein N and host RNA polymerase. From Escherichia phage lambda (Bacteriophage lambda).
   2678..2704    +  CDS            3xHA (fragment): three tandem HA epitope tags
   4658..4699    +  CDS            V5 tag: epitope tag from simian virus 5
   4799..4933    -  polyA_signal   SV40 poly(A) signal: SV40 polyadenylation signal
   4956..5040    -  CDS            large T antigen (fragment): large T antigen from SV40 (simian virus 40)
   5041..5511    +  CDS            TcR (fragment): tetracycline efflux protein; tet; confers resistance to tetracycline
   5555..6143    -  rep_origin     ori: high-copy-number ColE1/pMB1/pBR322/pUC origin of replication
   6314..7174    -  CDS            AmpR: β-lactamase; bla; confers resistance to ampicillin, carbenicillin, and related antibiotics
   7175..7279    -  promoter       AmpR promoter: bla
>Addgene plasmid #146694 | pAc5.1B-lambdaN-HA-DmHPat_57-684_J | depositor full sequence | sequence record 289140 | Full Sequence
CTTCAAGGAATTAATTCTATATTCTAAAAACACAAATGATACTTCTAAAAAAAATCATGAATGGCATCAA
CTCTGAATCAAATCTTTGCAGATGCACCTACTTCTCATTTCCACTGTCACATCATTTTTCCAGATCTCGC
TGCCTGTTATGTGGCCCACAAACCAAGACACGTTTTATGGCCATTAAAGCTGGCTGATCGTCGCCAAACA
CCAAATACATATCAATATGTACATTCGAGAAAGAAGCGATCAAAGAAGCGTCTTCGGGCGAGTAGGAGAA
TGCGGAGGAGAAGGAGAACGAGCTGATCTAGTATCTCTCCACAATCCAATGCCAACTGACCAACTGGCCA
TATTCGGAGCAATTTGAAGCCAATTTCCATCGCCTGGCGATCGCTCCATTCTTGGCTATATGTTTTTCAC
CGTTCCCGGGGCCATTTTCAAAGACTCGTCGGTAAGATAAGATTGTGTCACTCGCTGTCTCTCTTCATTT
GTCGAAGAATGCTGAGGAATTTCGCGATGACGTCGGCGAGTATTTTGAAGAATGAGAATAATTTGTATTT
ATACGAAAATCAGTTAGTGGAATTTTCTACAAAAACATGTTATCTATAGATAATTTTGTTGCAAAATATG
TTGACTATGACAAAGATTGTATGTATATACCTTTAATGTATTCTCATTTTCTTATGTATTTATAATGGCA
ATGATGATACTGATGATATTTTAAGATGATGCCAGACCACAGGCTGATTTCTGCGTCTTTTGCCGAACGC
AGTGCATGTGCGGTTGTTGTTTTTTGGAATAGTTTCAATTTTCGGACTGTCCGCTTTGATTTCAGTTTCT
TGGCTTATTCAAAAAGCAAAGTAAAGCCAAAAAAGCGAGATGGCAATACCAAATGCGGCAAAACGGTAGT
GGAAGGAAAGGGGTGCGGGGCAGCGGAAGGAAGGGTGGGGCGGGGCGTGGCGGGGTCTGTGGCTGGGCGC
GACGTCACCGACGTTGGAGCCACTCCTTTGACCATGTGTGCGTGTGTGTATTATTCGTGTCTCGCCACTC
GCCGGTTGTTTTTTTCTTTTTATCTCGCTCTCTCTAGCGCCATCTCGTACGCATGCTCAACGCACCGCAT
GTTGCCGTGTCCTTTATGCGTCATTTTGGCTCGAAATAGGCAATTATTTAAACAAAGATTAGTCAACGAA
AACGCTAAAATAAATAAGTCTACAATATGGTTACTTATTGCCATGTGTGTGCAGCCAACGATAGCAACAA
AAGCAACAACACAGTGGCTTTCCCTCTTTCACTTTTTGTTTGCAAGCGCGTGCGAGCAAGACGGCACGAC
CGGCAAACGCAATTACGCTGACAAAGAGCAGACGAAGTTTTGGCCGAAAAACATCAAGGCGCCTGATACG
AATGCATTTGCAATAACAATTGCGATATTTAATATTGTTTATGAAGCTGTTTGACTTCAAAACACACAAA
AAAAAAAATAAAACAAATTATTTGAAAGAGAATTAGGAATCGGACAGCTTATCGTTACGGGCTAACAGCA
CACCGAGACGAAATAGCTTACCTGACGTCACAGCCTCTGGAAGAACTGCCGCCAAGCAGAGAGAGAGAGA
AAAAGAGGGAGAGCAGCTTAGACCGCATGTGCTTGTGTGTGAGGCGTCTCTCTCTTCGTCTCCTGTTTGC
GCAAACGCATAGACTGCACTGAGAAAATCGATTACCTATTTTTTATGAATGAATATTTGCACTATTACTA
TTCAAAACTATTAAGATAGCAATCACATTCAATAGCCAAATACTATACCACCTGAGCGATGCAACGAAAT
GATCAATTTGAGCAAAAATGCTGCATATTTAGGACGGCATCATTATAGAAATGCTTCTTGCTGTGTACTT
TTCTCTCGTCTGGCAGCTGTTTCGCCGTTATTGTTAAAACCGGCTTAAGTTAGGTGTGTTTTCTACGACT
AGTGATGCCCCTACTAGAAGATGTGTGTTGCACAAATGTCCCTGAATAACCAATTTGAAGTGCAGATAGC
AGTAAACGTAAGCTAATATGAATATTATTTAACTGTAATGTTTTAATATCGCTGGACATTACTAATAAAC
CCACTATAAACACATGTACATATGTATGTTTTGGCATACAATGAGTAGTTGGGGAAAAAATGTGTAAAAG
CACCGTGACCATCACAGCATAAAGATAACCAGCTGAAGTATCGAATATGAGTAACCCCCAAATTGAATCA
CATGCCGCAACTGATAGGACCCATGGAAGTACACTCTTCATGGCGATATACAAGACACACACAAGCACGA
ACACCCAGTTGCGGAGGAAATTCTCCGTAAATGAAAACCCAATCGGCGAACAATTCATACCCATATATGG
TAAAAGTTTTGAACGCGACTTGAGAGCGGAGAGCATTGCGGCTGATAAGGTTTTAGCGCTAAGCGGGCTT
TATAAAACGGGCTGCGGGACCAGTTTTCATATCACTACCGTTTGAGTTCTTGTGCTGTGTGGATACTCCT
CCCGACACAAAGCCGCTCCATCAGCCAGCAGTCGTCTAATCCAGAGACCCCGGATCGGGGTACCAACATG
GACGCACAAACACGACGACGTGAGCGTCGCGCTGAGAAACAAGCTCAATGGAAAGCTGCAAACGGTGGAT
CTCCTCCACATATGGCTTACCCATACGATGTTCCAGATTACGCTCCTCCAAGCTTGAATTCTGCAGATAT
CATGGGCGAAAGGGTGCGGAAGCGACCCGCGGAATCTAGTGGAAATACGGATTTTGCCGATCAGGGAAAT
GGTGCCTTCCTGCGACACGCTAATCCGCTATCATCGGCGCCCTCTTCAAGCGGCTCCACTCCGGCCCCTT
TGAATGCCCCCTTCCGACAGTCTCGTCACATAGGGGACTCGGACTTGGAGCTAAACATTTCCTCCATGAA
GTTGGACGACATGGACCTGTCCTCTTTCACCACTGATAGCGAAGCCGGTGGGCTGAGCAACCGCATTAAG
CTGGACTCCGGGGTCTGGGGATCACAGCCGTTCCCCAACAACCAACATTTGTTCCGCGAGCCTATGCGCA
GCGCCTTCAAGCCACAGCAGCAGCAACATCAGCAGCACCAACCACAACAAATGAAGCCACCGCAGGAAGC
GAATGCCAACTTTGCACTGAATCCACAGCCTTTTCCAAAAATTACAACTCTCGAGGATATAGAGCGCAAT
ATGATCATTCAGCAGGCCATTCCGAAACAACAGCAGCAGAGCCAGCAACAGGCGGAACGCAAAATGTTTG
ATGATTTTAGTCTGGGTAACAGGCAGCAGGTGCCTACACCAACCATGTTGCAGCAACAGATGTTGCAGCA
GCAGCATCATCAGAAACAACAGTCGCAGCAGCAGCCGCCACAACAAGCGCAGCACAAGGTACCCCCTGGC
TTCTTGGGCACGCCGCACACCTCTCCACCGAGGCCAAATTTGGGTTTCCCCGGACCCGAGCTACTGCCCA
CGCCATCGTCGCAGCAACAACTAAACGGTATTGGTGGCAACCGAGTGCCGCCCGGATTTATTTACCCGCA
AGGTCTGCCCGGGAATATTCCGCAATTGCCCCAGCATCCTCTAATGCAGCAGCACATGCCGCACAACTTT
CCACTGCCCGGCGGCAACCAGCGACCTCTACCCAATCCACAAGCTCTGCCCACGGCCCTGAACAATTTCG
CGATGCATCCAAGCTTCAATGCGATGCGCGCCGCTGGAATCCATCCAGGGGCTTTTATGCAACCTCCCCA
TCCGCACCAGATGCTGCCACCGCGAATGCCGCCGCACCCGCTGCAAGCTGCCACAAGTCTATTAGGCCAG
CAGCCACCGAATTCCATGTATAACATGTTCAACATGCGACTAGTGCAAGAGATCCAGCAAAACCATCCGC
TGCTTCAACAGGCTGCTGTTGTACGCCAAATGCAACAGAGCAGAGCAGGATCCGTGGCCAGCGATCGTCA
GAGATCGCAGGCGCAACAGCAGCAACAAGGACGACGTCCAGATGGTACAGGAAATTACCCGCTGGAAGAG
TACGATGAATATGCCAACCTAATGAGCACGCGCGACAAGCACTGGCTAATCGGAATCCAGCTTTCGCAGC
TGAATACGGACACGCCGTATATCGACGACTATTACTACACGGTGTTCAGGGAGCGCAAGGCCCAACAGAA
CGGGCAAATGCGCAACAGTCAGGCGCACAAGGACAACCAGTTGAATCATCCGCTTACTCAGCCACGCGGC
CATGCGCAGCTTATTCTCGTACAGTTGGGCAACAAGAATGGTACTCGCAATGGACACGGACGTGAGCGAC
GCAACTCGGAGAACACCAACAGCACGTCAGGCAACACGAACAATGGATCAGGTGGTAACAACAACAACCT
GACAGGCTATATATTCTCACCACTGAAGTTCGAGAACTCACTGGGAAAGCTACAGTACGGAAGTGTGACA
GCTCCGCGAAAAATTATCGATGCTGACATTATGAGTGGTGAATCAAATGCCGCTGCTGAAGCCAACGCAA
CTTCTTCATCAAAAAGCTCGACTCCGCTGCCCACCTCCGCGAGCCATGATGTAAATCCCAGTAGCATGTA
GGGCGGCCGCTCGAGTCTAGAGGGCCCGCGGTTCGAAGGTAAGCCTATCCCTAACCCTCTCCTCGGTCTC
GATTCTACGCGTACCGGTCATCATCACCATCACCATTGAGTTTAAACCCGCTGATCAGCCTCGACTGTGC
CTTCTAAGGCCTGAGCTCGCTGATCAGCCTCGATCGAGGATCCAGACATGATAAGATACATTGATGAGTT
TGGACAAACCACAACTAGAATGCAGTGAAAAAAATGCTTTATTTGTGAAATTTGTGATGCTATTGCTTTA
TTTGTAACCATTATAAGCTGCAATAAACAAGTTAACAACAACAATTGCATTCATTTTATGTTTCAGGTTC
AGGGGGAGGTGTGGGAGGTTTTTTAAAGCAAGTAAAACCTCTACAAATGTGGTATGGCTGATTATGATCA
GTCGACCGATGCCCTTGAGAGCCTTCAACCCAGTCAGCTCCTTCCGGTGGGCGCGGGGCATGACTATCGT
CGCCGCACTTATGACTGTCTTCTTTATCATGCAACTCGTAGGACAGGTGCCGGCAGCGCTCTGGGTCATT
TTCGGCGAGGACCGCTTTCGCTGGAGCGCGACGATGATCGGCCTGTCGCTTGCGGTATTCGGAATCTTGC
ACGCCCTCGCTCAAGCCTTCGTCACTGGTCCCGCCACCAAACGTTTCGGCGAGAAGCAGGCCATTATCGC
CGGCATGGCGGCCGACGCGCTGGGCTACGTCTTGCTGGCGTTCGCGACGCGAGGCTGGATGGCCTTCCCC
ATTATGATTCTTCTCGCTTCCGGCGGCATCGGGATGCCCGCGTTGCAGGCCATGCTGTCCAGGCAGGTAG
ATGACGACCATCAGGGACAGCTTCAAGGATCGCTCGCGGCTCTTACCAGCCAGCAAAAGGCCAGGAACCG
TAAAAAGGCCGCGTTGCTGGCGTTTTTCCATAGGCTCCGCCCCCCTGACGAGCATCACAAAAATCGACGC
TCAAGTCAGAGGTGGCGAAACCCGACAGGACTATAAAGATACCAGGCGTTTCCCCCTGGAAGCTCCCTCG
TGCGCTCTCCTGTTCCGACCCTGCCGCTTACCGGATACCTGTCCGCCTTTCTCCCTTCGGGAAGCGTGGC
GCTTTCTCAATGCTCACGCTGTAGGTATCTCAGTTCGGTGTAGGTCGTTCGCTCCAAGCTGGGCTGTGTG
CACGAACCCCCCGTTCAGCCCGACCGCTGCGCCTTATCCGGTAACTATCGTCTTGAGTCCAACCCGGTAA
GACACGACTTATCGCCACTGGCAGCAGCCACTGGTAACAGGATTAGCAGAGCGAGGTATGTAGGCGGTGC
TACAGAGTTCTTGAAGTGGTGGCCTAACTACGGCTACACTAGAAGGACAGTATTTGGTATCTGCGCTCTG
CTGAAGCCAGTTACCTTCGGAAAAAGAGTTGGTAGCTCTTGATCCGGCAAACAAACCACCGCTGGTAGCG
GTGGTTTTTTTGTTTGCAAGCAGCAGATTACGCGCAGAAAAAAAGGATCTCAAGAAGATCCTTTGATCTT
TTCTACGGGGTCTGACGCTCAGTGGAACGAAAACTCACGTTAAGGGATTTTGGTCATGAGATTATCAAAA
AGGATCTTCACCTAGATCCTTTTAAATTAAAAATGAAGTTTTAAATCAATCTAAAGTATATATGAGTAAA
CTTGGTCTGACAGTTACCAATGCTTAATCAGTGAGGCACCTATCTCAGCGATCTGTCTATTTCGTTCATC
CATAGTTGCCTGACTCCCCGTCGTGTAGATAACTACGATACGGGAGGGCTTACCATCTGGCCCCAGTGCT
GCAATGATACCGCGAGACCCACGCTCACCGGCTCCAGATTTATCAGCAATAAACCAGCCAGCCGGAAGGG
CCGAGCGCAGAAGTGGTCCTGCAACTTTATCCGCCTCCATCCAGTCTATTAATTGTTGCCGGGAAGCTAG
AGTAAGTAGTTCGCCAGTTAATAGTTTGCGCAACGTTGTTGCCATTGCTGCAGGCATCGTGGTGTCACGC
TCGTCGTTTGGTATGGCTTCATTCAGCTCCGGTTCCCAACGATCAAGGCGAGTTACATGATCCCCCATGT
TGTGCAAAAAAGCGGTTAGCTCCTTCGGTCCTCCGATCGTTGTCAGAAGTAAGTTGGCCGCAGTGTTATC
ACTCATGGTTATGGCAGCACTGCATAATTCTCTTACTGTCATGCCATCCGTAAGATGCTTTTCTGTGACT
GGTGAGTACTCAACCAAGTCATTCTGAGAATAGTGTATGCGGCGACCGAGTTGCTCTTGCCCGGCGTCAA
CACGGGATAATACCGCGCCACATAGCAGAACTTTAAAAGTGCTCATCATTGGAAAACGTTCTTCGGGGCG
AAAACTCTCAAGGATCTTACCGCTGTTGAGATCCAGTTCGATGTAACCCACTCGTGCACCCAACTGATCT
TCAGCATCTTTTACTTTCACCAGCGTTTCTGGGTGAGCAAAAACAGGAAGGCAAAATGCCGCAAAAAAGG
GAATAAGGGCGACACGGAAATGTTGAATACTCATACTCTTCCTTTTTCAATATTATTGAAGCATTTATCA
GGGTTATTGTCTCATGAGCGGATACATATTTGAATGTATTTAGAAAAATAAACAAATAGGGGTTCCGCGC
ACATTTCCCCGAAAAGTGCCACCTGACGTCTAAGAAACCATTATTATCATGACATTAACCTATAAAAATA
GGCGTATCACGAGGCCCTTTCGT
